Addgene plasmid #146877: pGEX-6P-1-HsTNRC6Biso1_1361-1723-6His_L
Purpose: Bacterial Expression of HsTNRC6Biso1_1361-1723
Depositing lab: Elisa Izaurralde. Depositing organization: Max Planck Institute for Developmental Biology. Publication: Two PABPC1-binding sites in GW182 proteins promote miRNA-mediated gene silencing. Huntzinger E, Braun JE, Heimstädt S, Zekri L, Izaurralde E. EMBO J. 2010 Dec 15;29(24):4146-60. doi: 10.1038/emboj.2010.274 PubMed 21063388.
Backbone
  Vector backbone: pGEX-6P-1
  Vector type: Bacterial Expression
Growth in bacteria
  Bacterial resistance: Ampicillin, 100 μg/mL
  Growth temperature: 37°C
  Growth strain: DH5alpha
  Copy number: Low Copy
Gene/Insert
  Gene/Insert name: HsTNRC6Biso1_1361-1723
  Species: H. sapiens (human)
  Entrez Gene: TNRC6B (a.k.a. GDSBA)
  Cloning method: Unknown
Terms and licenses: Academic/Nonprofit Terms; Industry Terms: Not Available to Industry
Depositor comments: ORF extracted from NM_015088 Plasmids from this collection were made available to the research community and donated after the lab closed. Please note that the sequence provided by the depositing laboratory may be theoretical/predicted or based on Sanger sequencing results. There may be discrepancies between sequencing results obtained by Addgene and the depositor sequence. If an Addgene verified sequence is not available, please contact before placing your order to request that our lab fully sequence the plasmid.
How to cite: pGEX-6P-1-HsTNRC6Biso1_1361-1723-6His_L was a gift from Elisa Izaurralde (Addgene plasmid # 146877 ; http://n2t.net/addgene:146877 ; RRID:Addgene_146877)
