[The description below was written by a language model from this plasmid's Addgene catalogue record and pLannotate feature annotations shown in this document.]
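Description:
pGEX-6P-1-HsTNRC6Biso1_1361-1723-6His_L is a bacterial expression plasmid built on the pGEX-6P-1 backbone for producing a fragment of human TNRC6B (a GW182-family protein) in E. coli. It replicates from a ColE1/pMB1-type origin and is selected with ampicillin through the β-lactamase (AmpR) gene and its own promoter. The catalogue lists it as low copy, although only short remnants of rop and the pBR322 bom region are annotated. The depositor's full sequence is 6,071 nt and may be theoretical or based on Sanger reads rather than independently verified.

The expression cassette is driven by the strong hybrid tac promoter followed by a lac operator. The plasmid carries its own lacI gene under the lacIq promoter, so transcription is kept repressed until it is induced with IPTG. The open reading frame begins with Schistosoma japonicum glutathione S-transferase, followed after a short linker by the TNRC6B segment corresponding to residues 1361–1723 of isoform 1 (derived from the NM_015088 ORF), and ends in a C-terminal 6xHis tag. In pGEX-6P vectors the GST–insert linker normally encodes a PreScission protease site, though this is not separately annotated here. The dual tags allow sequential glutathione and metal-affinity purification, which favours recovery of full-length product. A lac promoter/operator and lacZα fragment downstream of lacI are backbone remnants.

TNRC6B acts as an Argonaute-associated scaffold in miRNA- and siRNA-mediated silencing. The associated study concerns PABPC1-binding sites in GW182 proteins, so this recombinant C-terminal fragment is probably meant for in vitro binding or pull-down assays, although the record states only bacterial expression as its purpose.
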