Features (pLannotate 1.2.2; 18 found; start..end, strand, type, name):
      6..107     -  CDS            yciV (fragment): RNAAM_ECOLI - Also known as trpH From Escherichia coli (strain K12).
    183..211     +  promoter       tac promoter: strong E. coli promoter; hybrid between the trp and lac UV5 promoters
    219..235     +  protein_bind   lac operator: The lac repressor binds to the lac operator to inhibit transcription in E. coli. This inhibition can be relieved by adding lactose or isopropyl-β-D-thiogalactopyranoside (IPTG). lac repressor encoded by lacI
    258..911     +  CDS            GST26_SCHJA: Experimental evidence at protein level: Swiss-Prot protein existence level 1. GST isoenzymes appear to play a central role in the parasite detoxification system. Other functions are also suspected including a role in increasing the solubility of haematin in the parasite gut. From Schistosoma japonicum (Blood fluke).
    942..2039    +  CDS            TNRC6B (fragment): TNR6B_HUMAN - Also known as KIAA1093. Experimental evidence at protein level: Swiss-Prot protein existence level 1. Plays a role in RNA-mediated gene silencing by both micro- RNAs (miRNAs) and short interfering RNAs (siRNAs) (PubMed:16289642, PubMed:19167051, PubMed:19304925, PubMed:32354837). Required for miRNA- dependent translational repression and siRNA-dependent endonucleolytic cleavage of complementary mRNAs by argonaute family proteins (PubMed:16289642, PubMed:19167051, PubMed:19304925, PubMed:32354837). As scaffolding protein associates with argonaute proteins bound to partially comple
   2040..2057    +  CDS            7xHis (fragment): 6xHis affinity tag
   2088..2127    +  CDS            rop (fragment): Rop protein, which maintains plasmids at low copy number; rop
   2229..2269    +  misc_feature   bom (fragment): basis of mobility region from pBR322
   2374..2478    +  promoter       AmpR promoter: bla
   2479..3339    +  CDS            AmpR: β-lactamase; bla; confers resistance to ampicillin, carbenicillin, and related antibiotics
   3510..4098    +  rep_origin     ori: high-copy-number ColE1/pMB1/pBR322/pUC origin of replication
   4284..4335    -  misc_feature   bom (fragment): basis of mobility region from pBR322
   4342..4419    +  promoter       lacIq promoter: lacI (mutant); In the lacIq allele, a single base change in the promoter boosts expression of the lacI gene about 10-fold.
   4420..5502    +  CDS            lacI: lac repressor; lacI; The lac repressor binds to the lac operator to inhibit transcription in E. coli. This inhibition can be relieved by adding lactose or isopropyl-β-D-thiogalactopyranoside (IPTG).
   5515..5536    +  protein_bind   CAP binding site: CAP binding activates transcription in the presence of cAMP. E. coli catabolite activator protein
   5551..5581    +  promoter       lac promoter: promoter for the E. coli lac operon
   5589..5605    +  protein_bind   lac operator: The lac repressor binds to the lac operator to inhibit transcription in E. coli. This inhibition can be relieved by adding lactose or isopropyl-β-D-thiogalactopyranoside (IPTG). lac repressor encoded by lacI
   5625..5798    +  CDS            lacZα: LacZα fragment of β-galactosidase; lacZ fragment
>Addgene plasmid #146877 | pGEX-6P-1-HsTNRC6Biso1_1361-1723-6His_L | depositor full sequence | sequence record 289324 | Full Sequence
ACGTTATCGACTGCACGGTGCACCAATGCTTCTGGCGTCAGGCAGCCATCGGAAGCTGTGGTATGGCTGT
GCAGGTCGTAAATCACTGCATAATTCGTGTCGCTCAAGGCGCACTCCCGTTCTGGATAATGTTTTTTGCG
CCGACATCATAACGGTTCTGGCAAATATTCTGAAATGAGCTGTTGACAATTAATCATCGGCTCGTATAAT
GTGTGGAATTGTGAGCGGATAACAATTTCACACAGGAAACAGTATTCATGTCCCCTATACTAGGTTATTG
GAAAATTAAGGGCCTTGTGCAACCCACTCGACTTCTTTTGGAATATCTTGAAGAAAAATATGAAGAGCAT
TTGTATGAGCGCGATGAAGGTGATAAATGGCGAAACAAAAAGTTTGAATTGGGTTTGGAGTTTCCCAATC
TTCCTTATTATATTGATGGTGATGTTAAATTAACACAGTCTATGGCCATCATACGTTATATAGCTGACAA
GCACAACATGTTGGGTGGTTGTCCAAAAGAGCGTGCAGAGATTTCAATGCTTGAAGGAGCGGTTTTGGAT
ATTAGATACGGTGTTTCGAGAATTGCATATAGTAAAGACTTTGAAACTCTCAAAGTTGATTTTCTTAGCA
AGCTACCTGAAATGCTGAAAATGTTCGAAGATCGTTTATGTCATAAAACATATTTAAATGGTGATCATGT
AACCCATCCTGACTTCATGTTGTATGACGCTCTTGATGTTGTTTTATACATGGACCCAATGTGCCTGGAT
GCGTTCCCAAAATTAGTTTGTTTTAAAAAACGTATTGAAGCTATCCCACAAATTGATAAGTACTTGAAAT
CCAGCAAGTATATAGCATGGCCTTTGCAGGGCTGGCAAGCCACGTTTGGTGGTGGCGACCATCCTCCAAA
ATCGGATCTGGAAGTTCTGTTCCAGGGGCCCCTGGGATCCTCCAGCAATGCCAGTTGGCCTCCAGAATTC
CAACCAGGAGTGCCATGGAAAGGTATCCAAAACATTGACCCTGAATCTGACCCCTATGTCACCCCAGGAA
GTGTGCTGGGGGGTACAGCCACATCTCCCATTGTAGATACTGACCACCAACTGCTGCGGGATAACACCAC
AGGGTCTAATTCTTCCCTCAACACCTCGCTGCCTTCACCTGGTGCCTGGCCCTACAGTGCCTCTGACAAC
TCCTTTACCAACGTTCATAGCACTTCAGCAAAGTTCCCTGATTACAAATCAACATGGTCCCCAGATCCCA
TAGGACACAACCCCACTCATCTCTCCAACAAGATGTGGAAAAACCATATTTCCTCCAGGAACACTACACC
GCTGCCCCGCCCACCTCCTGGTCTGACCAACCCCAAACCATCATCTCCCTGGAGCAGCACAGCACCCCGA
TCAGTCAGGGGGTGGGGGACACAGGACTCACGGCTCGCCTCGGCCTCTACCTGGAGTGATGGTGGCTCAG
TTCGTCCTAGTTACTGGCTGGTTCTTCACAATCTCACCCCACAGATTGATGGGTCAACCTTGAGAACGAT
CTGCATGCAGCATGGCCCACTGCTGACATTCCATCTGAATCTAACCCAGGGCACTGCCCTGATCCGATAC
AGCACCAAACAGGAGGCGGCCAAGGCCCAAACTGCACTGCACATGTGTGTGTTGGGAAACACTACCATCC
TTGCTGAGTTTGCCACTGATGATGAAGTCAGCCGCTTTCTGGCACAAGCTCAGCCCCCTACACCTGCAGC
AACCCCAAGTGCGCCAGCTGCGGGGTGGCAGTCGCTGGAGACCGGCCAGAACCAGTCAGATCCCGTGGGA
CCTGCTCTGAATCTTTTTGGTGGGTCCACTGGGCTCGGGCAGTGGAGCAGCAGCGCTGGTGGCAGCAGCG
GGGCCGATCTTGCTGGCGCTTCATTGTGGGGGCCCCCAAACTATTCTTCTAGCTTATGGGGAGTCCCAAC
GGTGGAAGATCCCCATAGGATGGGCAGCCCTGCTCCTTTACTACCTGGTGACCTTCTGGGAGGAGGGTCG
GATTCAATCCATCACCATCACCATCACTAAGCGGCCGCATCGTGACTGACTGACGATCTGCCTCGCGCGT
TTCGGTGATGACGGTGAAAACCTCTGACACATGCAGCTCCCGGAGACGGTCACAGCTTGTCTGTAAGCGG
ATGCCGGGAGCAGACAAGCCCGTCAGGGCGCGTCAGCGGGTGTTGGCGGGTGTCGGGGCGCAGCCATGAC
CCAGTCACGTAGCGATAGCGGAGTGTATAATTCTTGAAGACGAAAGGGCCTCGTGATACGCCTATTTTTA
TAGGTTAATGTCATGATAATAATGGTTTCTTAGACGTCAGGTGGCACTTTTCGGGGAAATGTGCGCGGAA
CCCCTATTTGTTTATTTTTCTAAATACATTCAAATATGTATCCGCTCATGAGACAATAACCCTGATAAAT
GCTTCAATAATATTGAAAAAGGAAGAGTATGAGTATTCAACATTTCCGTGTCGCCCTTATTCCCTTTTTT
GCGGCATTTTGCCTTCCTGTTTTTGCTCACCCAGAAACGCTGGTGAAAGTAAAAGATGCTGAAGATCAGT
TGGGTGCACGAGTGGGTTACATCGAACTGGATCTCAACAGCGGTAAGATCCTTGAGAGTTTTCGCCCCGA
AGAACGTTTTCCAATGATGAGCACTTTTAAAGTTCTGCTATGTGGCGCGGTATTATCCCGTGTTGACGCC
GGGCAAGAGCAACTCGGTCGCCGCATACACTATTCTCAGAATGACTTGGTTGAGTACTCACCAGTCACAG
AAAAGCATCTTACGGATGGCATGACAGTAAGAGAATTATGCAGTGCTGCCATAACCATGAGTGATAACAC
TGCGGCCAACTTACTTCTGACAACGATCGGAGGACCGAAGGAGCTAACCGCTTTTTTGCACAACATGGGG
GATCATGTAACTCGCCTTGATCGTTGGGAACCGGAGCTGAATGAAGCCATACCAAACGACGAGCGTGACA
CCACGATGCCTGCAGCAATGGCAACAACGTTGCGCAAACTATTAACTGGCGAACTACTTACTCTAGCTTC
CCGGCAACAATTAATAGACTGGATGGAGGCGGATAAAGTTGCAGGACCACTTCTGCGCTCGGCCCTTCCG
GCTGGCTGGTTTATTGCTGATAAATCTGGAGCCGGTGAGCGTGGGTCTCGCGGTATCATTGCAGCACTGG
GGCCAGATGGTAAGCCCTCCCGTATCGTAGTTATCTACACGACGGGGAGTCAGGCAACTATGGATGAACG
AAATAGACAGATCGCTGAGATAGGTGCCTCACTGATTAAGCATTGGTAACTGTCAGACCAAGTTTACTCA
TATATACTTTAGATTGATTTAAAACTTCATTTTTAATTTAAAAGGATCTAGGTGAAGATCCTTTTTGATA
ATCTCATGACCAAAATCCCTTAACGTGAGTTTTCGTTCCACTGAGCGTCAGACCCCGTAGAAAAGATCAA
AGGATCTTCTTGAGATCCTTTTTTTCTGCGCGTAATCTGCTGCTTGCAAACAAAAAAACCACCGCTACCA
GCGGTGGTTTGTTTGCCGGATCAAGAGCTACCAACTCTTTTTCCGAAGGTAACTGGCTTCAGCAGAGCGC
AGATACCAAATACTGTCCTTCTAGTGTAGCCGTAGTTAGGCCACCACTTCAAGAACTCTGTAGCACCGCC
TACATACCTCGCTCTGCTAATCCTGTTACCAGTGGCTGCTGCCAGTGGCGATAAGTCGTGTCTTACCGGG
TTGGACTCAAGACGATAGTTACCGGATAAGGCGCAGCGGTCGGGCTGAACGGGGGGTTCGTGCACACAGC
CCAGCTTGGAGCGAACGACCTACACCGAACTGAGATACCTACAGCGTGAGCTATGAGAAAGCGCCACGCT
TCCCGAAGGGAGAAAGGCGGACAGGTATCCGGTAAGCGGCAGGGTCGGAACAGGAGAGCGCACGAGGGAG
CTTCCAGGGGGAAACGCCTGGTATCTTTATAGTCCTGTCGGGTTTCGCCACCTCTGACTTGAGCGTCGAT
TTTTGTGATGCTCGTCAGGGGGGCGGAGCCTATGGAAAAACGCCAGCAACGCGGCCTTTTTACGGTTCCT
GGCCTTTTGCTGGCCTTTTGCTCACATGTTCTTTCCTGCGTTATCCCCTGATTCTGTGGATAACCGTATT
ACCGCCTTTGAGTGAGCTGATACCGCTCGCCGCAGCCGAACGACCGAGCGCAGCGAGTCAGTGAGCGAGG
AAGCGGAAGAGCGCCTGATGCGGTATTTTCTCCTTACGCATCTGTGCGGTATTTCACACCGCATAAATTC
CGACACCATCGAATGGTGCAAAACCTTTCGCGGTATGGCATGATAGCGCCCGGAAGAGAGTCAATTCAGG
GTGGTGAATGTGAAACCAGTAACGTTATACGATGTCGCAGAGTATGCCGGTGTCTCTTATCAGACCGTTT
CCCGCGTGGTGAACCAGGCCAGCCACGTTTCTGCGAAAACGCGGGAAAAAGTGGAAGCGGCGATGGCGGA
GCTGAATTACATTCCCAACCGCGTGGCACAACAACTGGCGGGCAAACAGTCGTTGCTGATTGGCGTTGCC
ACCTCCAGTCTGGCCCTGCACGCGCCGTCGCAAATTGTCGCGGCGATTAAATCTCGCGCCGATCAACTGG
GTGCCAGCGTGGTGGTGTCGATGGTAGAACGAAGCGGCGTCGAAGCCTGTAAAGCGGCGGTGCACAATCT
TCTCGCGCAACGCGTCAGTGGGCTGATCATTAACTATCCGCTGGATGACCAGGATGCCATTGCTGTGGAA
GCTGCCTGCACTAATGTTCCGGCGTTATTTCTTGATGTCTCTGACCAGACACCCATCAACAGTATTATTT
TCTCCCATGAAGACGGTACGCGACTGGGCGTGGAGCATCTGGTCGCATTGGGTCACCAGCAAATCGCGCT
GTTAGCGGGCCCATTAAGTTCTGTCTCGGCGCGTCTGCGTCTGGCTGGCTGGCATAAATATCTCACTCGC
AATCAAATTCAGCCGATAGCGGAACGGGAAGGCGACTGGAGTGCCATGTCCGGTTTTCAACAAACCATGC
AAATGCTGAATGAGGGCATCGTTCCCACTGCGATGCTGGTTGCCAACGATCAGATGGCGCTGGGCGCAAT
GCGCGCCATTACCGAGTCCGGGCTGCGCGTTGGTGCGGATATCTCGGTAGTGGGATACGACGATACCGAA
GACAGCTCATGTTATATCCCGCCGTCAACCACCATCAAACAGGATTTTCGCCTGCTGGGGCAAACCAGCG
TGGACCGCTTGCTGCAACTCTCTCAGGGCCAGGCGGTGAAGGGCAATCAGCTGTTGCCCGTCTCACTGGT
GAAAAGAAAAACCACCCTGGCGCCCAATACGCAAACCGCCTCTCCCCGCGCGTTGGCCGATTCATTAATG
CAGCTGGCACGACAGGTTTCCCGACTGGAAAGCGGGCAGTGAGCGCAACGCAATTAATGTGAGTTAGCTC
ACTCATTAGGCACCCCAGGCTTTACACTTTATGCTTCCGGCTCGTATGTTGTGTGGAATTGTGAGCGGAT
AACAATTTCACACAGGAAACAGCTATGACCATGATTACGGATTCACTGGCCGTCGTTTTACAACGTCGTG
ACTGGGAAAACCCTGGCGTTACCCAACTTAATCGCCTTGCAGCACATCCCCCTTTCGCCAGCTGGCGTAA
TAGCGAAGAGGCCCGCACCGATCGCCCTTCCCAACAGTTGCGCAGCCTGAATGGCGAATGGCGCTTTGCC
TGGTTTCCGGCACCAGAAGCGGTGCCGGAAAGCTGGCTGGAGTGCGATCTTCCTGAGGCCGATACTGTCG
TCGTCCCCTCAAACTGGCAGATGCACGGTTACGATGCGCCCATCTACACCAACGTAACCTATCCCATTAC
GGTCAATCCGCCGTTTGTTCCCACGGAGAATCCGACGGGTTGTTACTCGCTCACATTTAATGTTGATGAA
AGCTGGCTACAGGAAGGCCAGACGCGAATTATTTTTGATGGCGTTGGAATT
